Addgene plasmid #106168: CRY2-mCherry-iTrkA
Purpose: mammalian expression of CRY2PHR (aa 1-498) fused to mCherry and intracellular domain of TrkA (aa 450-799)
Depositing lab: Bianxiao Cui. Depositing organization: Stanford University. Publication: Optical Activation of TrkA Signaling. Duan L, Hope JM, Guo S, Ong Q, Francois A, Kaplan L, Scherrer G, Cui B. ACS Synth Biol. 2018 Jul 20;7(7):1685-1693. doi: 10.1021/acssynbio.8b00126. Epub 2018 Jul 12. PubMed 29975841.
Backbone
  Vector backbone: pmCherry N1
  Backbone size w/o insert (bp): 3800
  Total vector size (bp): 7100
  Vector type: Mammalian Expression
Growth in bacteria
  Bacterial resistance: Kanamycin, 50 μg/mL
  Growth temperature: 37°C
  Growth strain: DH5alpha
  Copy number: Unknown
Gene/Insert
  Gene/Insert name: CRY2PHR mCherry iTrkA (alt names: CRY2; TrkA)
  Species: R. norvegicus (rat), A. thaliana (mustard weed)
  Entrez Gene: CRY2 (a.k.a. AT1G04400, AT-PHH1, ATCRY2, CRYPTOCHROME 2 APOPROTEIN, F19P19.14, F19P19_14, FHA, PHH1, cryptochrome 2)
  Promoter: CMV
  Cloning method: Gibson Cloning
  Sequencing primers: 5′ CMV forward
Terms and licenses: Academic/Nonprofit Terms; Industry Terms: Not Available to Industry
How to cite: CRY2-mCherry-iTrkA was a gift from Bianxiao Cui (Addgene plasmid # 106168 ; http://n2t.net/addgene:106168 ; RRID:Addgene_106168)
