[The description below was written by a language model from this plasmid's Addgene catalogue record and pLannotate feature annotations shown in this document.]
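Description:
CRY2-mCherry-iTrkA is a mammalian expression plasmid of about 7.1 kb built on the pmCherry N1 backbone by Gibson cloning. It is propagated in E. coli through a high-copy ColE1/pUC-type origin and selected with kanamycin. The Tn5 aminoglycoside phosphotransferase (NeoR/KanR) cassette sits behind both a bacterial bla promoter and the SV40 enhancer/early promoter and ends in an HSV TK polyadenylation signal, so the same marker can also give G418 resistance in mammalian cells. An f1 phage origin is present as well. The short ble and bGH poly(A) fragments picked up by the annotation appear to be backbone remnants rather than functional parts.

The payload is a single fusion open reading frame driven by the human CMV immediate-early enhancer and promoter and terminated by an SV40 poly(A) signal. From the N-terminus it encodes the photolyase homology region of Arabidopsis thaliana cryptochrome 2 (CRY2PHR, residues 1-498), the monomeric red fluorescent protein mCherry, and the intracellular portion of rat TrkA (Ntrk1, residues 450-799). TrkA is the high-affinity receptor tyrosine kinase for NGF. The extracellular ligand-binding and transmembrane regions are absent, so the kinase-containing fragment is not under neurotrophin control. CRY2PHR is a blue-light-responsive module that binds CIB1 on illumination and is also widely used for its light-induced self-association.

According to the associated publication title, the construct serves optical activation of TrkA signalling, with light rather than NGF engaging the kinase domain and mCherry reporting the expression and localisation of the fusion in transfected cells. The record does not state whether it is meant to be used alone or with a CIB1-based partner.
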