Features (pLannotate 1.2.2; 17 found; start..end, strand, type, name):
      1..304     +  enhancer       CMV enhancer: human cytomegalovirus immediate early enhancer
    305..508     +  promoter       CMV promoter: human cytomegalovirus (CMV) immediate early promoter
    531..558     +  misc_feature   MCS (fragment): multiple cloning site
    565..2058    +  CDS            CRY2PHR: N-terminal photolyase homology region of Arabidopsis thaliana cryptochrome 2 binds to CIB1 upon exposure to blue light (Kennedy et al., 2010)
   2059..2075    +  misc_feature   MCS (fragment): multiple cloning site
   2083..2790    +  CDS            mCherry: mCherry is a basic (constitutively fluorescent) red fluorescent protein published in 2004, derived from Discosoma sp.. It is reported to be a very rapidly-maturing monomer with low acid sensitivity.
   2797..3849    +  CDS            Ntrk1 (fragment): NTRK1_RAT - Also known as Trk, Trka. Experimental evidence at protein level: Swiss-Prot protein existence level 1. Receptor tyrosine kinase involved in the development and the maturation of the central and peripheral nervous systems through regulation of proliferation, differentiation and survival of sympathetic and nervous neurons. High affinity receptor for NGF which is its primary ligand (PubMed:1312719, PubMed:1850821). Can also bind and be activated by NTF3/neurotrophin-3. However, NTF3 only supports axonal extension through NTRK1 but has no effect on neuron survival. Upon dimeric NGF lig
   3867..3988    +  polyA_signal   SV40 poly(A) signal: SV40 polyadenylation signal
   4022..4450    -  rep_origin     f1 ori (sequence partly withheld): f1 bacteriophage origin of replication; arrow indicates direction of (+) strand synthesis
   4477..4581    +  promoter       AmpR promoter: bla
   4583..4940    +  promoter       SV40 promoter: SV40 enhancer and early promoter
   4975..5769    +  CDS            NeoR/KanR: aminoglycoside phosphotransferase from Tn5; aph(3')-II (or nptII); confers resistance to neomycin, kanamycin, and G418 (Geneticin®)
   5790..5942    +  CDS            ble (fragment): BLE_KLEPN - Experimental evidence at protein level: Swiss-Prot protein existence level 1. Binding protein with a strong affinity to the bleomycin family of antibiotics. Binds to CL990; an antimitotic-antibiotic compound. From Klebsiella pneumoniae.
   6001..6048    +  polyA_signal   HSV TK poly(A) signal: herpes simplex virus thymidine kinase polyadenylation signal (Cole and Stacy, 1985)
   6139..6155    -  polyA_signal   bGH poly(A) signal (fragment): bovine growth hormone polyadenylation signal
   6377..6965    +  rep_origin     ori: high-copy-number ColE1/pMB1/pBR322/pUC origin of replication
   7080..7139    +  enhancer       CMV enhancer (fragment): human cytomegalovirus immediate early enhancer
>Addgene plasmid #106168 | CRY2-mCherry-iTrkA | addgene full sequence | sequence record 208647 | Addgene NGS Result
CGTTACATAACTTACGGTAAATGGCCCGCCTGGCTGACCGCCCAACGACCCCCGCCCATTGACGTCAATA
ATGACGTATGTTCCCATAGTAACGCCAATAGGGACTTTCCATTGACGTCAATGGGTGGAGTATTTACGGT
AAACTGCCCACTTGGCAGTACATCAAGTGTATCATATGCCAAGTACGCCCCCTATTGACGTCAATGACGG
TAAATGGCCCGCCTGGCATTATGCCCAGTACATGACCTTATGGGACTTTCCTACTTGGCAGTACATCTAC
GTATTAGTCATCGCTATTACCATGGTGATGCGGTTTTGGCAGTACATCAATGGGCGTGGATAGCGGTTTG
ACTCACGGGGATTTCCAAGTCTCCACCCCATTGACGTCAATGGGAGTTTGTTTTGGCACCAAAATCAACG
GGACTTTCCAAAATGTCGTAACAACTCCGCCCCATTGACGCAAATGGGCGGTAGGCGTGTACGGTGGGAG
GTCTATATAAGCAGAGCTGGTTTAGTGAACCGTCAGATCCGCTAGCGCTACCGGACTCAGATCTCGAGGC
CACCATGAAGATGGACAAAAAGACTATAGTTTGGTTTAGAAGAGACCTAAGGATTGAGGATAATCCTGCA
TTAGCAGCAGCTGCTCACGAAGGATCTGTTTTTCCTGTCTTCATTTGGTGTCCTGAAGAAGAAGGACAGT
TTTATCCTGGAAGAGCTTCAAGATGGTGGATGAAACAATCACTTGCTCACTTATCTCAATCCTTGAAGGC
TCTTGGATCTGACCTCACTTTAATCAAAACCCACAACACGATTTCAGCGATCTTGGATTGTATCCGCGTT
ACCGGTGCTACAAAAGTCGTCTTTAACCACCTCTATGATCCTGTTTCGTTAGTTCGGGACCATACCGTAA
AGGAGAAGCTGGTGGAACGTGGGATCTCTGTGCAAAGCTACAATGGAGATCTATTGTATGAACCGTGGGA
GATATACTGCGAAAAGGGCAAACCTTTTACGAGTTTCAATTCTTACTGGAAGAAATGCTTAGATATGTCG
ATTGAATCCGTTATGCTTCCTCCTCCTTGGCGGTTGATGCCAATAACTGCAGCGGCTGAAGCGATTTGGG
CGTGTTCGATTGAAGAACTAGGGCTGGAGAATGAGGCCGAGAAACCGAGCAATGCGTTGTTAACTAGAGC
TTGGTCTCCAGGATGGAGCAATGCTGATAAGTTACTAAATGAGTTCATCGAGAAGCAGTTGATAGATTAT
GCAAAGAACAGCAAGAAAGTTGTTGGGAATTCTACTTCACTACTTTCTCCGTATCTCCATTTCGGGGAAA
TAAGCGTCAGACACGTTTTCCAGTGTGCCCGGATGAAACAAATTATATGGGCAAGAGATAAGAACAGTGA
AGGAGAAGAAAGTGCAGATCTTTTTCTTAGGGGAATCGGTTTAAGAGAGTATTCTCGGTATATATGTTTC
AACTTCCCGTTTACTCACGAGCAATCGTTGTTGAGTCATCTTCGGTTTTTCCCTTGGGATGCTGATGTTG
ATAAGTTCAAGGCCTGGAGACAAGGCAGGACCGGTTATCCGTTGGTGGATGCCGGAATGAGAGAGCTTTG
GGCTACCGGATGGATGCATAACAGAATAAGAGTGATTGTTTCAAGCTTTGCTGTGAAGTTTCTTCTCCTT
CCATGGAAATGGGGAATGAAGTATTTCTGGGATACACTTTTGGATGCTGATTTGGAATGTGACATCCTTG
GCTGGCAGTATATCTCTGGGAGTATCCCCGATGGCCACGAGCTTGATCGCTTGGACAATCCCGCGTTACA
AGGCGCCAAATATGACCCAGAAGGTGAGTACATAAGGCAATGGCTTCCCGAGCTTGCGAGATTGCCAACT
GAATGGATCCATCATCCATGGGACGCTCCTTTAACCGTACTCAAAGCTTCTGGTGTGGAACTCGGAACAA
ACTATGCGAAACCCATTGTAGACATCGACACAGCTCGTGAGCTACTAGCTAAAGCTATTTCAAGAACCCG
TGAAGCACAGATCATGATCGGAGCAGCAGCCCGGGATCCACCGGTCGCCACCATGGTGAGCAAGGGCGAG
GAGGATAACATGGCCATCATCAAGGAGTTCATGCGCTTCAAGGTGCACATGGAGGGCTCCGTGAACGGCC
ACGAGTTCGAGATCGAGGGCGAGGGCGAGGGCCGCCCCTACGAGGGCACCCAGACCGCCAAGCTGAAGGT
GACCAAGGGTGGCCCCCTGCCCTTCGCCTGGGACATCCTGTCCCCTCAGTTCATGTACGGCTCCAAGGCC
TACGTGAAGCACCCCGCCGACATCCCCGACTACTTGAAGCTGTCCTTCCCCGAGGGCTTCAAGTGGGAGC
GCGTGATGAACTTCGAGGACGGCGGCGTGGTGACCGTGACCCAGGACTCCTCCCTGCAGGACGGCGAGTT
CATCTACAAGGTGAAGCTGCGCGGCACCAACTTCCCCTCCGACGGCCCCGTAATGCAGAAGAAGACCATG
GGCTGGGAGGCCTCCTCCGAGCGGATGTACCCCGAGGACGGCGCCCTGAAGGGCGAGATCAAGCAGAGGC
TGAAGCTGAAGGACGGCGGCCACTACGACGCTGAGGTCAAGACCACCTACAAGGCCAAGAAGCCCGTGCA
GCTGCCCGGCGCCTACAACGTCAACATCAAGTTGGACATCACCTCCCACAACGAGGACTACACCATCGTG
GAACAGTACGAACGCGCCGAGGGCCGCCACTCCACCGGCGGCATGGACGAGCTGTACAAGGGTTCTTCTA
AATTTGGGATCAACCGCCCTGCTGTGCTGGCGCCAGAGGATGGGCTGGCCATGTCCCTACACTTCATGAC
ACTGGGTGGCAGTTCTCTTTCCCCTACTGAGGGCAAAGGCTCCGGACTCCAGGGCCACATCATGGAGAAC
CCACAGTACTTCAGTGATACCTGTGTCCACCATATCAAGCGCCAGGACATCATTCTCAAGTGGGAGCTAG
GGGAGGGAGCCTTTGGAAAGGTCTTTCTTGCTGAGTGCTACAACCTTCTGAATGATCAGGACAAGATGCT
GGTGGCTGTCAAGGCACTGAAGGAGACATCTGAGAATGCTCGTCAGGACTTCCATCGTGAGGCAGAGCTG
CTCACCATGCTACAGCACCAACACATCGTACGCTTCTTTGGAGTCTGCACGGAGGGTGGCCCATTGCTCA
TGGTCTTCGAGTACATGCGCCATGGGGACCTCAACCGTTTCCTCCGGTCCCACGGACCTGATGCAAAACT
GCTGGCTGGCGGCGAGGATGTGGCTCCTGGTCCTTTGGGCCTTGGGCAGCTTCTGGCTGTGGCTAGCCAG
GTGGCTGCTGGTATGGTGTACCTAGCCAGCCTGCACTTTGTGCACCGGGACCTGGCCACACGCAACTGTC
TGGTGGGTCAGGGACTAGTGGTCAAGATTGGAGACTTCGGCATGAGCAGGGACATCTACAGCACAGACTA
CTACCGTGTGGGAGGTCGGACCATGCTGCCCATCCGCTGGATGCCTCCAGAGAGCATCCTCTACCGCAAG
TTCAGCACCGAGAGTGATGTGTGGAGCTTCGGGGTGGTGCTCTGGGAGATCTTCACCTATGGAAAGCAAC
CCTGGTACCAGCTCTCCAACACTGAGGCGATCGAGTGCATCACGCAGGGCCGGGAGCTGGAGCGGCCGCG
CGCCTGCCCTCCTGATGTCTACGCCATCATGCGCGGCTGCTGGCAGCGTGAGCCGCAACAGCGCCTCAGC
ATGAAGGATGTGCACGCGCGGCTGCAGGCCTTGGCACAGGCGCCACCGAGTTACCTGGACGTTCTGGGTT
AGCAATTGTTGTTGTTAACTTGTTTATTGCAGCTTATAATGGTTACAAATAAAGCAATAGCATCACAAAT
TTCACAAATAAAGCATTTTTTTCACTGCATTCTAGTTGTGGTTTGTCCAAACTCATCAATGTATCTTAAG
GCGTAAATTGTAAGCGTTAATATTTTGTTAAAATTCGCGTTAAATTTTTGTTAAATCAGCTCATTTTTTA
ACCAATAGGCCGAAATCGGCAAAATCCCTTATAAATCAAAAGAATAGACCGAGATAGGGT
[37 nt withheld, positions 4121-4157]
AAAGAACGTGGACTCCAACGTCAAAGG
[49 nt withheld, positions 4185-4233]
T
[91 nt withheld, positions 4235-4325]
G
[124 nt withheld, positions 4327-4450]
CAGGTGGCACTTTTCGGGGAAATGTGCGCGGAACCCCTATTTGTTTATTTTTCTAAATACATTCAAATAT
GTATCCGCTCATGAGACAATAACCCTGATAAATGCTTCAATAATATTGAAAAAGGAAGAGTCCTGAGGCG
GAAAGAACCAGCTGTGGAATGTGTGTCAGTTAGGGTGTGGAAAGTCCCCAGGCTCCCCAGCAGGCAGAAG
TATGCAAAGCATGCATCTCAATTAGTCAGCAACCAGGTGTGGAAAGTCCCCAGGCTCCCCAGCAGGCAGA
AGTATGCAAAGCATGCATCTCAATTAGTCAGCAACCATAGTCCCGCCCCTAACTCCGCCCATCCCGCCCC
TAACTCCGCCCAGTTCCGCCCATTCTCCGCCCCATGGCTGACTAATTTTTTTTATTTATGCAGAGGCCGA
GGCCGCCTCGGCCTCTGAGCTATTCCAGAAGTAGTGAGGAGGCTTTTTTGGAGGCCTAGGCTTTTGCAAA
GATCGATCAAGAGACAGGATGAGGATCGTTTCGCATGATTGAACAAGATGGATTGCACGCAGGTTCTCCG
GCCGCTTGGGTGGAGAGGCTATTCGGCTATGACTGGGCACAACAGACAATCGGCTGCTCTGATGCCGCCG
TGTTCCGGCTGTCAGCGCAGGGGCGCCCGGTTCTTTTTGTCAAGACCGACCTGTCCGGTGCCCTGAATGA
ACTGCAAGACGAGGCAGCGCGGCTATCGTGGCTGGCCACGACGGGCGTTCCTTGCGCAGCTGTGCTCGAC
GTTGTCACTGAAGCGGGAAGGGACTGGCTGCTATTGGGCGAAGTGCCGGGGCAGGATCTCCTGTCATCTC
ACCTTGCTCCTGCCGAGAAAGTATCCATCATGGCTGATGCAATGCGGCGGCTGCATACGCTTGATCCGGC
TACCTGCCCATTCGACCACCAAGCGAAACATCGCATCGAGCGAGCACGTACTCGGATGGAAGCCGGTCTT
GTCGATCAGGATGATCTGGACGAAGAGCATCAGGGGCTCGCGCCAGCCGAACTGTTCGCCAGGCTCAAGG
CGAGCATGCCCGACGGCGAGGATCTCGTCGTGACCCATGGCGATGCCTGCTTGCCGAATATCATGGTGGA
AAATGGCCGCTTTTCTGGATTCATCGACTGTGGCCGGCTGGGTGTGGCGGACCGCTATCAGGACATAGCG
TTGGCTACCCGTGATATTGCTGAAGAGCTTGGCGGCGAATGGGCTGACCGCTTCCTCGTGCTTTACGGTA
TCGCCGCTCCCGATTCGCAGCGCATCGCCTTCTATCGCCTTCTTGACGAGTTCTTCTGAGCGGGACTCTG
GGGTTCGAAATGACCGACCAAGCGACGCCCAACCTGCCATCACGAGATTTCGATTCCACCGCCGCCTTCT
ATGAAAGGTTGGGCTTCGGAATCGTTTTCCGGGACGCCGGCTGGATGATCCTCCAGCGCGGGGATCTCAT
GCTGGAGTTCTTCGCCCACCCTAGGGGGAGGCTAACTGAAACACGGAAGGAGACAATACCGGAAGGAACC
CGCGCTATGACGGCAATAAAAAGACAGAATAAAACGCACGGTGTTGGGTCGTTTGTTCATAAACGCGGGG
TTCGGTCCCAGGGCTGGCACTCTGTCGATACCCCACCGAGACCCCATTGGGGCCAATACGCCCGCGTTTC
TTCCTTTTCCCCACCCCACCCCCCAAGTTCGGGTGAAGGCCCAGGGCTCGCAGCCAACGTCGGGGCGGCA
GGCCCTGCCATAGCCTCAGGTTACTCATATATACTTTAGATTGATTTAAAACTTCATTTTTAATTTAAAA
GGATCTAGGTGAAGATCCTTTTTGATAATCTCATGACCAAAATCCCTTAACGTGAGTTTTCGTTCCACTG
AGCGTCAGACCCCGTAGAAAAGATCAAAGGATCTTCTTGAGATCCTTTTTTTCTGCGCGTAATCTGCTGC
TTGCAAACAAAAAAACCACCGCTACCAGCGGTGGTTTGTTTGCCGGATCAAGAGCTACCAACTCTTTTTC
CGAAGGTAACTGGCTTCAGCAGAGCGCAGATACCAAATACTGTTCTTCTAGTGTAGCCGTAGTTAGGCCA
CCACTTCAAGAACTCTGTAGCACCGCCTACATACCTCGCTCTGCTAATCCTGTTACCAGTGGCTGCTGCC
AGTGGCGATAAGTCGTGTCTTACCGGGTTGGACTCAAGACGATAGTTACCGGATAAGGCGCAGCGGTCGG
GCTGAACGGGGGGTTCGTGCACACAGCCCAGCTTGGAGCGAACGACCTACACCGAACTGAGATACCTACA
GCGTGAGCTATGAGAAAGCGCCACGCTTCCCGAAGGGAGAAAGGCGGACAGGTATCCGGTAAGCGGCAGG
GTCGGAACAGGAGAGCGCACGAGGGAGCTTCCAGGGGGAAACGCCTGGTATCTTTATAGTCCTGTCGGGT
TTCGCCACCTCTGACTTGAGCGTCGATTTTTGTGATGCTCGTCAGGGGGGCGGAGCCTATGGAAAAACGC
CAGCAACGCGGCCTTTTTACGGTTCCTGGCCTTTTGCTGGCCTTTTGCTCACATGTTCTTTCCTGCGTTA
TCCCCTGATTCTGTGGATAACCGTATTACCGCCATGCATTAGTTATTAATAGTAATCAATTACGGGGTCA
TTAGTTCATAGCCCATATATGGAGTTCCG
